Addgene plasmid #218404: NL1
Purpose: NL1 insert in AAV9 capsid
Depositing lab: Casey Maguire. Depositing organization: Massachusetts General Hospital. Publication: In vivo selection in non-human primates identifies AAV capsids for on-target CSF delivery to spinal cord. Hanlon KS, Cheng M, Ferrer M, Ryu JR, Lee B, De La Cruz D, Patel N, Espinoza P, Santoscoy MC, Gong Y, Ng C, Nguyen DM, Nammour J, Clark SQ, Heine VM, Sun W, Kozarsky K, Maguire CA. Molecular Therapy. 2024 Jun 5. doi.org/10.1016/j.ymthe.2024.05.040 PubMed 37745398.
Backbone
  Vector backbone: pAR9
  Backbone manufacturer: MGH
  Total vector size (bp): 7483
  Vector type: AAV
Growth in bacteria
  Bacterial resistance: Ampicillin, 100 μg/mL
  Growth temperature: 37°C
  Growth strain: NEB Stable
  Copy number: High Copy
Gene/Insert
  Gene/Insert name: NL1 7mer (LTTEGRR)
  Insert size (bp): 21
Terms and licenses: Academic/Nonprofit Terms; Industry Terms: Not Available to Industry
Depositor comments: Please visit https://doi.org/10.1101/2023.09.13.557506 for bioRxiv preprint.
How to cite: NL1 was a gift from Casey Maguire (Addgene plasmid # 218404 ; http://n2t.net/addgene:218404 ; RRID:Addgene_218404)
