[The description below was written by a language model from this plasmid's Addgene catalogue record and pLannotate feature annotations shown in this document.]
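Description:
NL1 is a 7,483 bp AAV rep/cap-type plasmid built on the pAR9 backbone. It encodes an engineered AAV9 capsid carrying a 21 bp insertion that specifies the seven-residue peptide designated NL1. It is propagated in E. coli as a high-copy plasmid from a ColE1/pUC-type origin and selected with ampicillin through the β-lactamase gene and its native promoter. The remaining bacterial elements are remnants of a phagemid-style cloning vector. They include an f1 origin, a disrupted lacZα with lac promoter/operator and CAP site, flanking T7 and T3 promoters, and small fragments of rop, bom and lacI.

The functional payload is a contiguous AAV cassette. An AAV2-type Rep reading frame is annotated as Rep52, and about 800 bp of unannotated sequence lies upstream of it; the table does not show whether this encodes the larger Rep proteins. Rep is followed directly by a roughly 2.2 kb VP1 capsid open reading frame, from which VP2 and VP3 would also derive. The annotation tool matched this capsid to the AAV2 reference protein by homology, but the catalogue entry identifies it as AAV9 with the peptide insert. The exact insertion position is not given in the record. No inverted terminal repeats, eukaryotic promoter or transgene are annotated, which is consistent with a packaging (trans) plasmid rather than a vector genome, although the record does not state how expression is driven.

The associated work describes in vivo selection of AAV capsids in non-human primates for cerebrospinal-fluid delivery to the spinal cord. NL1 is presumably used to produce recombinant AAV packaged in this peptide-display capsid, so that its tropism can be evaluated or exploited.
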