Features (pLannotate 1.2.2; 16 found; start..end, strand, type, name):
    441..1301    -  CDS            AmpR: β-lactamase; bla; confers resistance to ampicillin, carbenicillin, and related antibiotics
   1302..1406    -  promoter       AmpR promoter: bla
   1501..1536    +  CDS            rop (fragment): Rop protein, which maintains plasmids at low copy number; rop
   1638..1737    +  misc_feature   bom (fragment): basis of mobility region from pBR322
   1765..2193    -  rep_origin     f1 ori (sequence partly withheld): f1 bacteriophage origin of replication; arrow indicates direction of (+) strand synthesis
   2197..2354    -  CDS            lacZα (fragment): LacZα fragment of β-galactosidase; lacZ fragment
   2357..2375    +  promoter       T7 promoter: promoter for bacteriophage T7 RNA polymerase
   2378..2396    +  misc_feature   MCS (fragment): pUC18/19 multiple cloning site
   3205..4395    +  CDS            Rep52: REP52_AAV2S - Experimental evidence at protein level: Swiss-Prot protein existence level 1. Plays a critical role during packaging of viral DNA into empty capsids, where they are thought to be part of the packaging motor complex. The single stranded genomic DNA is packaged in a 3' to 5' direction and requires the association between viral DNA and Rep40. Regulates host PKA activity by interacting with host PRKX as a mechanism to interfere with helper virus propagation and to promote its own replication. From Adeno-associated virus 2 (isolate Srivastava/1982) (AAV-2).
   4415..6643    +  CDS            VP1: CAPSD_AAV2S - Experimental evidence at protein level: Swiss-Prot protein existence level 1. Capsid protein self-assembles to form an icosahedral capsid with a T=1 symmetry, about 22 nm in diameter, and consisting of 60 copies of three size variants of the capsid protein VP1, VP2 and VP3 which differ in their N-terminus. The capsid encapsulates the genomic ssDNA. Binds to host cell heparan sulfate and uses host ITGA5-ITGB1 as coreceptor on the cell surface to provide virion attachment to target cell. This attachment induces virion internalization predominantly through clathrin-dependent endocyt
   6724..6742    -  promoter       T3 promoter: promoter for bacteriophage T3 RNA polymerase
   6787..6803    -  protein_bind   lac operator: The lac repressor binds to the lac operator to inhibit transcription in E. coli. This inhibition can be relieved by adding lactose or isopropyl-β-D-thiogalactopyranoside (IPTG). lac repressor encoded by lacI
   6811..6841    -  promoter       lac promoter: promoter for the E. coli lac operon
   6856..6877    -  protein_bind   CAP binding site: CAP binding activates transcription in the presence of cAMP. E. coli catabolite activator protein
   6890..6982    -  CDS            lacI (fragment): lac repressor; lacI; The lac repressor binds to the lac operator to inhibit transcription in E. coli. This inhibition can be relieved by adding lactose or isopropyl-β-D-thiogalactopyranoside (IPTG).
   7165..270     -  rep_origin     ori (across the origin): high-copy-number ColE1/pMB1/pBR322/pUC origin of replication
>Addgene plasmid #218404 | NL1 | addgene full sequence | sequence record 431923 | Addgene NGS Result
CCGGTAAGACACGACTTATCGCCACTGGCAGCAGCCACTGGTAACAGGATTAGCAGAGCGAGGTATGTAG
GCGGTGCTACAGAGTTCTTGAAGTGGTGGCCTAACTACGGCTACACTAGAAGAACAGTATTTGGTATCTG
CGCTCTGCTGAAGCCAGTTACCTTCGGAAAAAGAGTTGGTAGCTCTTGATCCGGCAAACAAACCACCGCT
GGTAGCGGTGGTTTTTTTGTTTGCAAGCAGCAGATTACGCGCAGAAAAAAAGGATCTCAAGAAGATCCTT
TGATCTTTTCTACGGGGTCTGACGCTCAGTGGAACGAAAACTCACGTTAAGGGATTTTGGTCATGAGATT
ATCAAAAAGGATCTTCACCTAGATCCTTTTAAATTAAAAATGAAGTTTTAAATCAATCTAAAGTATATAT
GAGTAAACTTGGTCTGACAGTTACCAATGCTTAATCAGTGAGGCACCTATCTCAGCGATCTGTCTATTTC
GTTCATCCATAGTTGCCTGACTCCCCGTCGTGTAGATAACTACGATACGGGAGGGCTTACCATCTGGCCC
CAGTGCTGCAATGATACCGCGAGACCCACGCTCACCGGCTCCAGATTTATCAGCAATAAACCAGCCAGCC
GGAAGGGCCGAGCGCAGAAGTGGTCCTGCAACTTTATCCGCCTCCATCCAGTCTATTAATTGTTGCCGGG
AAGCTAGAGTAAGTAGTTCGCCAGTTAATAGTTTGCGCAACGTTGTTGCCATTGCTACAGGCATCGTGGT
GTCACGCTCGTCGTTTGGTATGGCTTCATTCAGCTCCGGTTCCCAACGATCAAGGCGAGTTACATGATCC
CCCATGTTGTGCAAAAAAGCGGTTAGCTCCTTCGGTCCTCCGATCGTTGTCAGAAGTAAGTTGGCCGCAG
TGTTATCACTCATGGTTATGGCAGCACTGCATAATTCTCTTACTGTCATGCCATCCGTAAGATGCTTTTC
TGTGACTGGTGAGTACTCAACCAAGTCATTCTGAGAATAGTGTATGCGGCGACCGAGTTGCTCTTGCCCG
GCGTCAATACGGGATAATACCGCGCCACATAGCAGAACTTTAAAAGTGCTCATCATTGGAAAACGTTCTT
CGGGGCGAAAACTCTCAAGGATCTTACCGCTGTTGAGATCCAGTTCGATGTAACCCACTCGTGCACCCAA
CTGATCTTCAGCATCTTTTACTTTCACCAGCGTTTCTGGGTGAGCAAAAACAGGAAGGCAAAATGCCGCA
AAAAAGGGAATAAGGGCGACACGGAAATGTTGAATACTCATACTCTTCCTTTTTCAATATTATTGAAGCA
TTTATCAGGGTTATTGTCTCATGAGCGGATACATATTTGAATGTATTTAGAAAAATAAACAAATAGGGGT
TCCGCGCACATTTCCCCGAAAAGTGCCACCTGACGTCTAAGAAACCATTATTATCATGACATTAACCTAT
AAAAATAGGCGTATCACGAGGCCCTTTCGTCTCGCGCGTTTCGGTGATGACGGTGAAAACCTCTGACACA
TGCAGCTCCCGGAGACGGTCACAGCTTGTCTGTAAGCGGATGCCGGGAGCAGACAAGCCCGTCAGGGCGC
GTCAGCGGGTGTTGGCGGGTGTCGGGGCTGGCTTAACTATGCGGCATCAGAGCAGATTGTACTGAGAGTG
CACCATATGCGGTGTGAAATACCGCACAGATGCGTAAGGAGAAAATACCGCATCAGGAAATTGTAAGCGT
TAATATTTTGTTAAAATTCGCGTTAAATTTTTGTTAAATCAGCTCATTTTTTAACCAATAGGCCGAAATC
GGCAAAATCCCTTATAAATCAAAAGAATAGACCGAGATAGGGT
[37 nt withheld, positions 1864-1900]
AAAGAACGTGGACTCCAACGTCAAAGG
[49 nt withheld, positions 1928-1976]
T
[91 nt withheld, positions 1978-2068]
G
[124 nt withheld, positions 2070-2193]
CCATTCGCCATTCAGGCTGCGCAACTGTTGGGAAGGGCGATCGGTGCGGGCCTCTTCGCTATTACGCCAG
CTGGCGAAAGGGGGATGTGCTGCAAGGCGATTAAGTTGGGTAACGCCAGGGTTTTCCCAGTCACGACGTT
GTAAAACGACGGCCAGTGAATTGTAATACGACTCACTATAGGGCGAATTCGAGCTCGGTACCCCTAGAGG
TCCTGTATTAGAGGTCACGTGAGTGTTTTGCGACATTTTGCGACACCATGTGGTCACGCTGGGTATTTAA
GCCCGAGTGAGCACGCAGGGTCTCCATTTTGAAGCGGGAGGTTTGAACGCGCAGCCACCACGCCGGGGTT
TTACGAGATTGTGATTAAGGTCCCCAGCGACCTTGACGAGCATCTGCCCGGCATTTCTGACAGCTTTGTG
AACTGGGTGGCCGAGAAGGAATGGGAGTTGCCGCCAGATTCTGACATGGATCTGAATCTGATTGAGCAGG
CACCCCTGACCGTGGCCGAGAAGCTGCAGCGCGACTTTCTGACGGAATGGCGCCGTGTGAGTAAGGCCCC
GGAGGCCCTTTTCTTTGTGCAATTTGAGAAGGGAGAGAGCTACTTCCACATGCACGTGCTCGTGGAAACC
ACCGGGGTGAAATCCATGGTTTTGGGACGTTTCCTGAGTCAGATTCGCGAAAAACTGATTCAGAGAATTT
ACCGCGGGATCGAGCCGACTTTGCCAAACTGGTTCGCGGTCACAAAGACCAGAAATGGCGCCGGAGGCGG
GAACAAGGTGGTGGATGAGTGCTACATCCCCAATTACTTGCTCCCCAAAACCCAGCCTGAGCTCCAGTGG
GCGTGGACTAATATGGAACAGTATTTAAGCGCCTGTTTGAATCTCACGGAGCGTAAACGGTTGGTGGCGC
AGCATCTGACGCACGTGTCGCAGACGCAGGAGCAGAACAAAGAGAATCAGAATCCCAATTCTGATGCGCC
GGTGATCAGATCAAAAACTTCAGCCAGGTACATGGAGCTGGTCGGGTGGCTCGTGGACAAGGGGATTACC
TCGGAGAAGCAGTGGATCCAGGAGGACCAGGCCTCATACATCTCCTTCAATGCGGCCTCCAACTCGCGGT
CCCAAATCAAGGCTGCCTTGGACAATGCGGGAAAGATTATGAGCCTGACTAAAACCGCCCCCGACTACCT
GGTGGGCCAGCAGCCCGTGGAGGACATTTCCAGCAATCGGATTTATAAAATTTTGGAACTAAACGGGTAC
GATCCCCAATATGCGGCTTCCGTCTTTCTGGGATGGGCCACGAAAAAGTTCGGCAAGAGGAACACCATCT
GGCTGTTTGGGCCTGCAACTACCGGGAAGACCAACATCGCGGAGGCCATAGCCCACACTGTGCCCTTCTA
CGGGTGCGTAAACTGGACCAATGAGAACTTTCCCTTCAACGACTGTGTCGACAAGATGGTGATCTGGTGG
GAGGAGGGGAAGATGACCGCCAAGGTCGTGGAGTCGGCCAAAGCCATTCTCGGAGGAAGCAAGGTGCGCG
TGGACCAGAAATGCAAGTCCTCGGCCCAGATAGACCCGACTCCCGTGATCGTCACCTCCAACACCAACAT
GTGCGCCGTGATTGACGGGAACTCAACGACCTTCGAACACCAGCAGCCGTTGCAAGACCGGATGTTCAAA
TTTGAACTCACCCGCCGTCTGGATCATGACTTTGGGAAGGTCACCAAGCAGGAAGTCAAAGACTTTTTCC
GGTGGGCAAAGGATCACGTGGTTGAGGTGGAGCATGAATTCTACGTCAAAAAGGGTGGAGCCAAGAAAAG
ACCCGCCCCCAGTGACGCAGATATAAGTGAGCCCAAACGGGTGCGCGAGTCAGTTGCGCAGCCATCGACG
TCAGACGCGGAAGCTTCGATCAACTACGCAGACAGGTACCAAAACAAATGTTCTCGTCACGTGGGCATGA
ATCTGATGCTGTTTCCCTGCAGACAATGCGAGAGAATGAATCAGAATTCAAATATCTGCTTCACTCACGG
ACAGAAAGACTGTTTAGAGTGCTTTCCCGTGTCAGAATCTCAACCCGTTTCTGTCGTCAAAAAGGCGTAT
CAGAAACTGTGCTACATTCATCATATCATGGGAAAGGTGCCAGACGCTTGCACTGCCTGCGATCTGGTCA
ATGTGGATTTGGATGACTGCATCTTTGAACAATAAATGATTTAAATCAGGTATGGCTGCCGATGGTTATC
TTCCAGATTGGCTCGAGGACAACCTTAGTGAAGGAATTCGCGAGTGGTGGGCTTTGAAACCTGGAGCCCC
TCAACCCAAGGCAAATCAACAACATCAAGACAACGCTCGAGGTCTTGTGCTTCCGGGTTACAAATACCTT
GGACCCGGCAACGGACTCGACAAGGGGGAGCCGGTCAACGCAGCAGACGCGGCGGCCCTCGAGCACGACA
AGGCCTACGACCAGCAGCTCAAGGCCGGAGACAACCCGTACCTCAAGTACAACCACGCCGACGCCGAGTT
CCAGGAGCGGCTCAAAGAAGATACGTCTTTTGGGGGCAACCTCGGGCGAGCAGTCTTCCAGGCCAAAAAG
AGGCTTCTTGAACCTCTTGGTCTGGTTGAGGAAGCGGCTAAGACGGCTCCTGGAAAGAAGAGGCCTGTAG
AGCAGTCTCCTCAGGAACCGGACTCCTCCGCGGGTATTGGCAAATCGGGTGCACAGCCCGCTAAAAAGAG
ACTCAATTTCGGTCAGACTGGCGACACAGAGTCAGTCCCAGACCCTCAACCAATCGGAGAACCTCCCGCA
GCCCCCTCAGGTGTGGGATCTCTTACAATGGCTTCAGGTGGTGGCGCACCAGTGGCAGACAATAACGAAG
GTGCCGATGGAGTGGGTAGTTCCTCGGGAAATTGGCATTGCGATTCCCAATGGCTGGGGGACAGAGTCAT
CACCACCAGCACCCGAACCTGGGCCCTGCCCACCTACAACAATCACCTCTACAAGCAAATCTCCAACAGC
ACATCTGGAGGATCTTCAAATGACAACGCCTACTTCGGCTACAGCACCCCCTGGGGGTATTTTGACTTCA
ACAGATTCCACTGCCACTTCTCACCACGTGACTGGCAGCGACTCATCAACAACAACTGGGGATTCCGGCC
TAAGCGACTCAACTTCAAGCTCTTCAACATTCAGGTCAAAGAGGTTACGGACAACAATGGAGTCAAGACC
ATCGCCAATAACCTTACCAGCACGGTCCAGGTCTTCACGGACTCAGACTATCAGCTCCCGTACGTGCTCG
GGTCGGCTCACGAGGGCTGCCTCCCGCCGTTCCCAGCGGACGTTTTCATGATTCCTCAGTACGGGTATCT
GACGCTTAATGATGGAAGCCAGGCCGTGGGTCGTTCGTCCTTTTACTGCCTGGAATATTTCCCGTCGCAA
ATGCTAAGAACGGGTAACAACTTCCAGTTCAGCTACGAGTTTGAGAACGTACCTTTCCATAGCAGCTACG
CTCACAGCCAAAGCCTGGACCGACTAATGAATCCACTCATCGACCAATACTTGTACTATCTCTCAAAGAC
TATTAACGGTTCTGGACAGAATCAACAAACGCTAAAATTCAGTGTGGCCGGACCCAGCAACATGGCTGTC
CAGGGAAGAAACTACATACCTGGACCCAGCTACCGACAACAACGTGTCTCAACCACTGTGACTCAAAACA
ACAACAGCGAATTTGCTTGGCCTGGAGCTTCTTCTTGGGCTCTCAATGGACGTAATAGCTTGATGAATCC
TGGACCTGCTATGGCCAGCCACAAAGAAGGAGAGGACCGTTTCTTTCCTTTGTCTGGATCTTTAATTTTT
GGCAAACAAGGAACTGGAAGAGACAACGTGGATGCGGACAAAGTCATGATAACCAACGAAGAAGAAATTA
AAACTACTAACCCGGTAGCAACGGAGTCCTATGGACAAGTGGCCACAAACCACCAGAGTGCCCAACTGAC
GACGGAGGGGCGGCGTGCACAGGCGCAGACCGGCTGGGTTCAAAACCAAGGAATACTTCCGGGTATGGTT
TGGCAGGACAGAGATGTGTACCTGCAAGGACCCATTTGGGCCAAAATTCCTCACACGGACGGCAACTTTC
ACCCTTCTCCGCTGATGGGAGGGTTTGGAATGAAGCACCCGCCTCCTCAGATCCTCATCAAAAACACACC
TGTACCTGCGGATCCTCCAACGGCCTTCAACAAGGACAAGCTGAACTCTTTCATCACCCAGTATTCTACT
GGCCAAGTCAGCGTGGAGATCGAGTGGGAGCTGCAGAAGGAAAACAGCAAGCGCTGGAACCCGGAGATCC
AGTACACTTCCAACTATTACAAGTCTAATAATGTTGAATTTGCTGTTAATACTGAAGGTGTATATAGTGA
ACCCCGCCCCATTGGCACCAGATACCTGACTCGTAATCTGTAATTACGTGTTAATCAATAAACCGGTTGA
TTCGTTTCAGTTGAACTTTGGTGTCGCGGCCGCTCGATAAGCTTTTGTTCCCTTTAGTGAGGGTTAATTT
CGAGCTTGGCGTAATCATGGTCATAGCTGTTTCCTGTGTGAAATTGTTATCCGCTCACAATTCCACACAA
CATACGAGCCGGAAGCATAAAGTGTAAAGCCTGGGGTGCCTAATGAGTGAGCTAACTCACATTAATTGCG
TTGCGCTCACTGCCCGCTTTCCAGTCGGGAAACCTGTCGTGCCAGCTGCATTAATGAATCGGCCAACGCG
CGGGGAGAGGCGGTTTGCGTATTGGGCGCTCTTCCGCTTCCTCGCTCACTGACTCGCTGCGCTCGGTCGT
TCGGCTGCGGCGAGCGGTATCAGCTCACTCAAAGGCGGTAATACGGTTATCCACAGAATCAGGGGATAAC
GCAGGAAAGAACATGTGAGCAAAAGGCCAGCAAAAGGCCAGGAACCGTAAAAAGGCCGCGTTGCTGGCGT
TTTTCCATAGGCTCCGCCCCCCTGACGAGCATCACAAAAATCGACGCTCAAGTCAGAGGTGGCGAAACCC
GACAGGACTATAAAGATACCAGGCGTTTCCCCCTGGAAGCTCCCTCGTGCGCTCTCCTGTTCCGACCCTG
CCGCTTACCGGATACCTGTCCGCCTTTCTCCCTTCGGGAAGCGTGGCGCTTTCTCATAGCTCACGCTGTA
GGTATCTCAGTTCGGTGTAGGTCGTTCGCTCCAAGCTGGGCTGTGTGCACGAACCCCCCGTTCAGCCCGA
CCGCTGCGCCTTATCCGGTAACTATCGTCTTGAGTCCAAC
